Addgene plasmid #113235: pAW213
Purpose: E. coli expression vector for untagged E. coli Cas1 + Cas2 with CRISPR array, leader Cgtag mutant
Depositing lab: Jennifer Doudna. Depositing organization: University of California, Berkeley. Publication: Structures of the CRISPR genome integration complex. Wright AV, Liu JJ, Knott GJ, Doxzen KW, Nogales E, Doudna JA. Science. 2017 Sep 15;357(6356):1113-1118. doi: 10.1126/science.aao0679. Epub 2017 Jul 20. PubMed 28729350.
Backbone
  Vector backbone: pCDF1b
  Backbone size w/o insert (bp): 4000
  Total vector size (bp): 4909
  Vector type: Bacterial Expression
Growth in bacteria
  Bacterial resistance: Streptomycin, 50 μg/mL
  Growth temperature: 37°C
  Growth strain: DH5alpha
  Copy number: Low Copy
Gene/Insert 1
  Gene/Insert name: Cas1
  Species: E. coli
  Insert size (bp): 924
Gene/Insert 2
  Gene/Insert name: Cas2
  Species: E. coli
  Insert size (bp): 285
Gene/Insert 3
  Gene/Insert name: Leader-repeat
  Species: E. coli
  Insert size (bp): 154
  Mutation: GGTAG->Cgtag
Terms and licenses: Academic/Nonprofit Terms; Industry Terms: Not Available to Industry
How to cite: pAW213 was a gift from Jennifer Doudna (Addgene plasmid # 113235 ; http://n2t.net/addgene:113235 ; RRID:Addgene_113235)
