[The description below was written by a language model from this plasmid's Addgene catalogue record and pLannotate feature annotations shown in this document.]
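Description:
pAW213 is a low-copy bacterial expression plasmid built on the pCDF1b backbone for producing the untagged E. coli CRISPR adaptation proteins Cas1 and Cas2 alongside a CRISPR leader-repeat target. It replicates from the CloDF13 (CDF) origin, which is compatible with other common origin classes and so allows coexistence with additional plasmids in the same cell. It is selected through the aadA (SmR) aminoglycoside adenylyltransferase gene conferring streptomycin/spectinomycin resistance. The total size is 4,909 bp.

Expression is driven by a T7 promoter followed by a lac operator and the T7 gene 10 ribosome binding site, with a plasmid-borne lacI gene under its own promoter supplying the repressor. Transcription therefore depends on T7 RNA polymerase in the host and is inducible with IPTG. Cas1 (ygbT) and Cas2 (ygbF) lie in tandem on the same strand downstream of this promoter and ahead of a T7 terminator. The annotated S-Tag and SET1 fragments after Cas2 appear to be backbone remnants rather than fusions, consistent with the stated untagged design, and the short TcR fragments are likewise vestigial.

The catalogue also lists a 154 bp E. coli leader-repeat insert carrying a GGTAG-to-Cgtag change in the leader, but the automated feature table does not annotate this element, so its position in the plasmid cannot be stated from the record. Since Cas1-Cas2 integrates new spacers at the leader-proximal repeat, the construct pairs the integrase with a mutated integration site. This presumably serves to test how that leader sequence contributes to spacer acquisition, in the context of structural work on the CRISPR integration complex.
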