Features (pLannotate 1.2.2; 16 found; start..end, strand, type, name):
      3..27      +  protein_bind   lac operator: The lac repressor binds to the lac operator to inhibit transcription in E. coli. This inhibition can be relieved by adding lactose or isopropyl-β-D-thiogalactopyranoside (IPTG). lac repressor encoded by lacI
     42..64      +  RBS            RBS: efficient ribosome binding site from bacteriophage T7 gene 10 (Olins and Rangwala, 1989)
     77..991     +  CDS            ygbT: CAS1_ECOLI - Also known as cas1. Experimental evidence at protein level: Swiss-Prot protein existence level 1. CRISPR (clustered regularly interspaced short palindromic repeat), is an adaptive immune system that provides protection against mobile genetic elements (viruses, transposable elements and conjugative plasmids) (PubMed:21255106, PubMed:24920831, PubMed:24793649). CRISPR clusters contain sequences complementary to antecedent mobile elements and target invading nucleic acids. CRISPR clusters are transcribed and processed into CRISPR RNA (crRNA). The Cas1-Cas2 complex is involved in CRIS
   1007..1288    +  CDS            ygbF (sequence withheld): CAS2_ECOLI - Also known as cas2. Experimental evidence at protein level: Swiss-Prot protein existence level 1. CRISPR (clustered regularly interspaced short palindromic repeat), is an adaptive immune system that provides protection against mobile genetic elements (viruses, transposable elements and conjugative plasmids) (PubMed:21255106, PubMed:24920831, PubMed:24793649). CRISPR clusters contain sequences complementary to antecedent mobile elements and target invading nucleic acids. CRISPR clusters are transcribed and processed into CRISPR RNA (crRNA). The Cas1-Cas2 complex is involved in CRIS
   1313..1354    +  CDS            S-Tag (fragment): affinity and epitope tag derived from pancreatic ribonuclease A
   1384..1401    +  CDS            SET1 (fragment): solubility-enhancement tag derived from T7 phage gene 10B
   1409..1456    +  terminator     T7 terminator: transcription terminator for bacteriophage T7 RNA polymerase
   1627..2418    -  CDS            SmR: aminoglycoside adenylyltransferase (Murphy, 1985); aadA; confers resistance to spectinomycin and streptomycin
   2419..2510    -  promoter       AmpR promoter: bla
   2558..3296    -  rep_origin     CloDF13 ori: Plasmids containing the CloDF13 (CDF) origin of replication can be propagated in E. coli cells that contain additional plasmids with compatible origins.
   3574..3638    -  CDS            TcR (fragment): tetracycline efflux protein; tet; confers resistance to tetracycline
   3653..3674    -  protein_bind   CAP binding site: CAP binding activates transcription in the presence of cAMP. E. coli catabolite activator protein
   3687..4769    -  CDS            lacI: lac repressor; lacI; The lac repressor binds to the lac operator to inhibit transcription in E. coli. This inhibition can be relieved by adding lactose or isopropyl-β-D-thiogalactopyranoside (IPTG).
   4770..4847    -  promoter       lacI promoter: lacI
   4855..4890    -  CDS            TcR (fragment): tetracycline efflux protein; tet; confers resistance to tetracycline
   4893..2       +  promoter       T7 promoter (across the origin): promoter for bacteriophage T7 RNA polymerase
>Addgene plasmid #113235 | pAW213 | addgene full sequence | sequence record 217651 | Addgene NGS Result
GGGGAATTGTGAGCGGATAACAATTCCCCTGTAGAAATAATTTTGTTTAACTTTAATAAGGAGATATACC
ATGGCGATGACCTGGCTTCCCCTTAATCCCATTCCACTCAAAGATCGCGTCTCCATGATCTTTCTGCAAT
ATGGGCAGATCGATGTAATAGATGGCGCGTTTGTACTTATCGACAAGACAGGGATCCGCACTCATATTCC
TGTTGGCTCGGTTGCCTGCATCATGCTGGAACCTGGTACACGGGTTTCGCATGCAGCTGTACGCCTGGCT
GCGCAAGTTGGAACATTGTTGGTATGGGTGGGGGAAGCGGGCGTTCGTGTTTATGCTTCTGGTCAGCCTG
GAGGTGCGCGTTCAGATAAGCTGCTCTATCAGGCAAAACTTGCTCTGGATGAAGATTTGCGTCTGAAGGT
CGTACGTAAAATGTTTGAACTTCGGTTTGGAGAACCTGCGCCTGCCCGGCGCTCCGTAGAGCAACTCAGA
GGTATAGAAGGCAGTCGCGTGCGGGCAACCTACGCACTTCTGGCGAAGCAATACGGCGTGACATGGAATG
GACGTCGCTACGATCCGAAAGACTGGGAAAAGGGCGATACGATCAACCAATGCATTAGCGCTGCAACTTC
CTGTTTATACGGCGTAACTGAAGCGGCGATACTTGCAGCTGGTTATGCACCAGCTATTGGGTTTGTGCAT
ACAGGAAAGCCTCTTTCCTTTGTTTACGATATTGCAGACATCATTAAATTTGACACTGTTGTACCGAAAG
CTTTTGAGATAGCGCGTCGTAACCCTGGTGAGCCGGACCGGGAAGTCCGTTTGGCGTGCAGGGATATTTT
TCGCAGTAGTAAAACATTAGCCAAATTGATTCCGCTTATAGAGGACGTGCTTGCCGCTGGAGAAATACAA
CCGCCGGCCCCACCTGAAGATGCACAGCCTGTTGCCATTCCGCTTCCTGTTTCACTGGGAGATGCAGGCC
ATCGCTCGAGCTGAAGGAGATATACC
[282 nt withheld, positions 1007-1288]
TGAGCGGCCGCACTCGAGTCTGGTAAAGAAACCGCTGCTGCGAAATTTGAACGCCAGCACATGGACTCGT
CTACTAGCGCAGCTTAATTAACCTAGGCTGCTGCCACCGCTGAGCAATAACTAGCATAACCCCTTGGGGC
CTCTAAACGGGTCTTGAGGGGTTTTTTGCTGAAACCTCAGGCATTTGAGAAGCACACGGTCACACTGCTT
CCGGTAGTCAATAAACCGGTAAACCAGCAATAGACATAAGCGGCTATTTAACGACCCTGCCCTGAACCGA
CGACCGGGTCATCGTGGCCGGATCTTGCGGCCCCTCGGCTTGAACGAATTGTTAGACATTATTTGCCGAC
TACCTTGGTGATCTCGCCTTTCACGTAGTGGACAAATTCTTCCAACTGATCTGCGCGCGAGGCCAAGCGA
TCTTCTTCTTGTCCAAGATAAGCCTGTCTAGCTTCAAGTATGACGGGCTGATACTGGGCCGGCAGGCGCT
CCATTGCCCAGTCGGCAGCGACATCCTTCGGCGCGATTTTGCCGGTTACTGCGCTGTACCAAATGCGGGA
CAACGTAAGCACTACATTTCGCTCATCGCCAGCCCAGTCGGGCGGCGAGTTCCATAGCGTTAAGGTTTCA
TTTAGCGCCTCAAATAGATCCTGTTCAGGAACCGGATCAAAGAGTTCCTCCGCCGCTGGACCTACCAAGG
CAACGCTATGTTCTCTTGCTTTTGTCAGCAAGATAGCCAGATCAATGTCGATCGTGGCTGGCTCGAAGAT
ACCTGCAAGAATGTCATTGCGCTGCCATTCTCCAAATTGCAGTTCGCGCTTAGCTGGATAACGCCACGGA
ATGATGTCGTCGTGCACAACAATGGTGACTTCTACAGCGCGGAGAATCTCGCTCTCTCCAGGGGAAGCCG
AAGTTTCCAAAAGGTCGTTGATCAAAGCTCGCCGCGTTGTTTCATCAAGCCTTACGGTCACCGTAACCAG
CAAATCAATATCACTGTGTGGCTTCAGGCCGCCATCCACTGCGGAGCCGTACAAATGTACGGCCAGCAAC
GTCGGTTCGAGATGGCGCTCGATGACGCCAACTACCTCTGATAGTTGAGTCGATACTTCGGCGATCACCG
CTTCCCTCATACTCTTCCTTTTTCAATATTATTGAAGCATTTATCAGGGTTATTGTCTCATGAGCGGATA
CATATTTGAATGTATTTAGAAAAATAAACAAATAGCTAGCTCACTCGGTCGCTACGCTCCGGGCGTGAGA
CTGCGGCGGGCGCTGCGGACACATACAAAGTTACCCACAGATTCCGTGGATAAGCAGGGGACTAACATGT
GAGGCAAAACAGCAGGGCCGCGCCGGTGGCGTTTTTCCATAGGCTCCGCCCTCCTGCCAGAGTTCACATA
AACAGACGCTTTTCCGGTGCATCTGTGGGAGCCGTGAGGCTCAACCATGAATCTGACAGTACGGGCGAAA
CCCGACAGGACTTAAAGATCCCCACCGTTTCCGGCGGGTCGCTCCCTCTTGCGCTCTCCTGTTCCGACCC
TGCCGTTTACCGGATACCTGTTCCGCCTTTCTCCCTTACGGGAAGTGTGGCGCTTTCTCATAGCTCACAC
ACTGGTATCTCGGCTCGGTGTAGGTCGTTCGCTCCAAGCTGGGCTGTAAGCAAGAACTCCCCGTTCAGCC
CGACTGCTGCGCCTTATCCGGTAACTGTTCACTTGAGTCCAACCCGGAAAAGCACGGTAAAACGCCACTG
GCAGCAGCCATTGGTAACTGGGAGTTCGCAGAGGATTTGTTTAGCTAAACACGCGGTTGCTCTTGAAGTG
TGCGCCAAAGTCCGGCTACACTGGAAGGACAGATTTGGTTGCTGTGCTCTGCGAAAGCCAGTTACCACGG
TTAAGCAGTTCCCCAACTGACTTAACCTTCGATCAAACCACCTCCCCAGGTGGTTTTTTCGTTTACAGGG
CAAAAGATTACGCGCAGAAAAAAAGGATCTCAAGAAGATCCTTTGATCTTTTCTACTGAACCGCTCTAGA
TACCTTTTTAATCAATGGATTAAGTACTCTTTAACATAATGGATGTGTTGTTTGTGTGATACTATAAAGT
TCGTAGATTGTGACTGGCTTAAAAAATCATTAATTAATAATAGGTTATGTTTAGAGTGTTCCCCGCGCCA
GCGGGGATAAACCGAGCACAAATATCATCGCTCAATCTAGATTTCAGTGCAATTTATCTCTTCAAATGTA
GCACCTGAAGTCAGCCCCATACGATATAAGTTGTAATTCTCATGTTAGTCATGCCCCGCGCCCACCGGAA
GGAGCTGACTGGGTTGAAGGCTCTCAAGGGCATCGGTCGAGATCCCGGTGCCTAATGAGTGAGCTAACTT
ACATTAATTGCGTTGCGCTCACTGCCCGCTTTCCAGTCGGGAAACCTGTCGTGCCAGCTGCATTAATGAA
TCGGCCAACGCGCGGGGAGAGGCGGTTTGCGTATTGGGCGCCAGGGTGGTTTTTCTTTTCACCAGTGAGA
CGGGCAACAGCTGATTGCCCTTCACCGCCTGGCCCTGAGAGAGTTGCAGCAAGCGGTCCACGCTGGTTTG
CCCCAGCAGGCGAAAATCCTGTTTGATGGTGGTTAACGGCGGGATATAACATGAGCTGTCTTCGGTATCG
TCGTATCCCACTACCGAGATGTCCGCACCAACGCGCAGCCCGGACTCGGTAATGGCGCGCATTGCGCCCA
GCGCCATCTGATCGTTGGCAACCAGCATCGCAGTGGGAACGATGCCCTCATTCAGCATTTGCATGGTTTG
TTGAAAACCGGACATGGCACTCCAGTCGCCTTCCCGTTCCGCTATCGGCTGAATTTGATTGCGAGTGAGA
TATTTATGCCAGCCAGCCAGACGCAGACGCGCCGAGACAGAACTTAATGGGCCCGCTAACAGCGCGATTT
GCTGGTGACCCAATGCGACCAGATGCTCCACGCCCAGTCGCGTACCGTCTTCATGGGAGAAAATAATACT
GTTGATGGGTGTCTGGTCAGAGACATCAAGAAATAACGCCGGAACATTAGTGCAGGCAGCTTCCACAGCA
ATGGCATCCTGGTCATCCAGCGGATAGTTAATGATCAGCCCACTGACGCGTTGCGCGAGAAGATTGTGCA
CCGCCGCTTTACAGGCTTCGACGCCGCTTCGTTCTACCATCGACACCACCACGCTGGCACCCAGTTGATC
GGCGCGAGATTTAATCGCCGCGACAATTTGCGACGGCGCGTGCAGGGCCAGACTGGAGGTGGCAACGCCA
ATCAGCAACGACTGTTTGCCCGCCAGTTGTTGTGCCACGCGGTTGGGAATGTAATTCAGCTCCGCCATCG
CCGCTTCCACTTTTTCCCGCGTTTTCGCAGAAACGTGGCTGGCCTGGTTCACCACGCGGGAAACGGTCTG
ATAAGAGACACCGGCATACTCTGCGACATCGTATAACGTTACTGGTTTCACATTCACCACCCTGAATTGA
CTCTCTTCCGGGCGCTATCATGCCATACCGCGAAAGGTTTTGCGCCATTCGATGGTGTCCGGGATCTCGA
CGCTCTCCCTTATGCGACTCCTGCATTAGGAAATTAATACGACTCACTATA
